>Addgene plasmid #14246 | pAG423GPD-ccdB-HA | depositor full sequence | sequence record 7909 | Author sequence
GACGAAAGGGCCTCGTGATACGCCTATTTTTATAGGTTAATGTCATGATAATAATGGTTTCTTAGATGAT
CCAATATCAAAGGAAATGATAGCATTGAAGGATGAGACTAATCCAATTGAGGAGTGGCAGCATATAGAAC
AGCTAAAGGGTAGTGCTGAAGGAAGCATACGATACCCCGCATGGAATGGGATAATATCACAGGAGGTACT
AGACTACCTTTCATCCTACATAAATAGACGCATATAAGTACGCATTTAAGCATAAACACGCACTATGCCG
TTCTTCTCATGTATATATATATACAGGCAACACGCAGATATAGGTGCGACGTGAACAGTGAGCTGTATGT
GCGCAGCTCGCGTTGCATTTTCGGAAGCGCTCGTTTTCGGAAACGCTTTGAAGTTCCTATTCCGAAGTTC
CTATTCTCTAGAAAGTATAGGAACTTCAGAGCGCTTTTGAAAACCAAAAGCGCTCTGAAGACGCACTTTC
AAAAAACCAAAAACGCACCGGACTGTAACGAGCTACTAAAATATTGCGAATACCGCTTCCACAAACATTG
CTCAAAAGTATCTCTTTGCTATATATCTCTGTGCTATATCCCTATATAACCTACCCATCCACCTTTCGCT
CCTTGAACTTGCATCTAAACTCGACCTCTACATTTTTTATGTTTATCTCTAGTATTACTCTTTAGACAAA
AAAATTGTAGTAAGAACTATTCATAGAGTGAATCGAAAACAATACGAAAATGTAAACATTTCCTATACGT
AGTATATAGAGACAAAATAGAAGAAACCGTTCATAATTTTCTGACCAATGAAGAATCATCAACGCTATCA
CTTTCTGTTCACAAAGTATGCGCAATCCACATCGGTATAGAATATAATCGGGGATGCCTTTATCTTGAAA
AAATGCACCCGCAGCTTCGCTAGTAATCAGTAAACGCGGGAAGTGGAGTCAGGCTTTTTTTATGGAAGAG
AAAATAGACACCAAAGTAGCCTTCTTCTAACCTTAACGGACCTACAGTGCAAAAAGTTATCAAGAGACTG
CATTATAGAGCGCACAAAGGAGAAAAAAAGTAATCTAAGATGCTTTGTTAGAAAAATAGCGCTCTCGGGA
TGCATTTTTGTAGAACAAAAAAGAAGTATAGATTCTTTGTTGGTAAAATAGCGCTCTCGCGTTGCATTTC
TGTTCTGTAAAAATGCAGCTCAGATTCTTTGTTTGAAAAATTAGCGCTCTCGCGTTGCATTTTTGTTTTA
CAAAAATGAAGCACAGATTCTTCGTTGGTAAAATAGCGCTTTCGCGTTGCATTTCTGTTCTGTAAAAATG
CAGCTCAGATTCTTTGTTTGAAAAATTAGCGCTCTCGCGTTGCATTTTTGTTCTACAAAATGAAGCACAG
ATGCTTCGTTCAGGTGGCACTTTTCGGGGAAATGTGCGCGGAACCCCTATTTGTTTATTTTTCTAAATAC
ATTCAAATATGTATCCGCTCATGAGACAATAACCCTGATAAATGCTTCAATAATATTGAAAAAGGAAGAG
TATGAGTATTCAACATTTCCGTGTCGCCCTTATTCCCTTTTTTGCGGCATTTTGCCTTCCTGTTTTTGCT
CACCCAGAAACGCTGGTGAAAGTAAAAGATGCTGAAGATCAGTTGGGTGCACGAGTGGGTTACATCGAAC
TGGATCTCAACAGCGGTAAGATCCTTGAGAGTTTTCGCCCCGAAGAACGTTTTCCAATGATGAGCACTTT
TAAAGTTCTGCTATGTGGCGCGGTATTATCCCGTATTGACGCCGGGCAAGAGCAACTCGGTCGCCGCATA
CACTATTCTCAGAATGACTTGGTTGAGTACTCACCAGTCACAGAAAAGCATCTTACGGATGGCATGACAG
TAAGAGAATTATGCAGTGCTGCCATAACCATGAGTGATAACACTGCGGCCAACTTACTTCTGACAACGAT
CGGAGGACCGAAGGAGCTAACCGCTTTTTTGCACAACATGGGGGATCATGTAACTCGCCTTGATCGTTGG
GAACCGGAGCTGAATGAAGCCATACCAAACGACGAGCGTGACACCACGATGCCTGTAGCAATGGCAACAA
CGTTGCGCAAACTATTAACTGGCGAACTACTTACTCTAGCTTCCCGGCAACAATTAATAGACTGGATGGA
GGCGGATAAAGTTGCAGGACCACTTCTGCGCTCGGCCCTTCCGGCTGGCTGGTTTATTGCTGATAAATCT
GGAGCCGGTGAGCGTGGGTCTCGCGGTATCATTGCAGCACTGGGGCCAGATGGTAAGCCCTCCCGTATCG
TAGTTATCTACACGACGGGGAGTCAGGCAACTATGGATGAACGAAATAGACAGATCGCTGAGATAGGTGC
CTCACTGATTAAGCATTGGTAACTGTCAGACCAAGTTTACTCATATATACTTTAGATTGATTTAAAACTT
CATTTTTAATTTAAAAGGATCTAGGTGAAGATCCTTTTTGATAATCTCATGACCAAAATCCCTTAACGTG
AGTTTTCGTTCCACTGAGCGTCAGACCCCGTAGAAAAGATCAAAGGATCTTCTTGAGATCCTTTTTTTCT
GCGCGTAATCTGCTGCTTGCAAACAAAAAAACCACCGCTACCAGCGGTGGTTTGTTTGCCGGATCAAGAG
CTACCAACTCTTTTTCCGAAGGTAACTGGCTTCAGCAGAGCGCAGATACCAAATACTGTCCTTCTAGTGT
AGCCGTAGTTAGGCCACCACTTCAAGAACTCTGTAGCACCGCCTACATACCTCGCTCTGCTAATCCTGTT
ACCAGTGGCTGCTGCCAGTGGCGATAAGTCGTGTCTTACCGGGTTGGACTCAAGACGATAGTTACCGGAT
AAGGCGCAGCGGTCGGGCTGAACGGGGGGTTCGTGCACACAGCCCAGCTTGGAGCGAACGACCTACACCG
AACTGAGATACCTACAGCGTGAGCTATGAGAAAGCGCCACGCTTCCCGAAGGGAGAAAGGCGGACAGGTA
TCCGGTAAGCGGCAGGGTCGGAACAGGAGAGCGCACGAGGGAGCTTCCAGGGGGAAACGCCTGGTATCTT
TATAGTCCTGTCGGGTTTCGCCACCTCTGACTTGAGCGTCGATTTTTGTGATGCTCGTCAGGGGGGCGGA
GCCTATGGAAAAACGCCAGCAACGCGGCCTTTTTACGGTTCCTGGCCTTTTGCTGGCCTTTTGCTCACAT
GTTCTTTCCTGCGTTATCCCCTGATTCTGTGGATAACCGTATTACCGCCTTTGAGTGAGCTGATACCGCT
CGCCGCAGCCGAACGACCGAGCGCAGCGAGTCAGTGAGCGAGGAAGCGGAAGAGCGCCCAATACGCAAAC
CGCCTCTCCCCGCGCGTTGGCCGATTCATTAATGCAGCTGGCACGACAGGTTTCCCGACTGGAAAGCGGG
CAGTGAGCGCAACGCAATTAATGTGAGTTACCTCACTCATTAGGCACCCCAGGCTTTACACTTTATGCTT
CCGGCTCCTATGTTGTGTGGAATTGTGAGCGGATAACAATTTCACACAGGAAACAGCTATGACCATGATT
ACGCCAAGCGCGCAATTAACCCTCACTAAAGGGAACAAAAGCTGGAGCTCTTCGAGTTTATCATTATCAA
TACTCGCCATTTCAAAGAATACGTAAATAATTAATAGTAGTGATTTTCCTAACTTTATTTAGTCAAAAAA
TTAGCCTTTTAATTCTGCTGTAACCCGTACATGCCCAAAATAGGGGGCGGGTTACACAGAATATATAACA
CCGAAGGTGCCTGGGTGAACAGGTTTATTCCTGGCATCCACTAAATATAATGGAGCCCGCTTTTTAAGCT
GGCATCCAGAAAAAAAAAGAATCCCAGCACCAAAATATTGTTTTCTTCACCAACCATCAGTTCATAGGTC
CATTCTCTTAGCGCAACTACAGAGAACAGGGGCACAAACAGGCAAAAAACGGGCACAACCTCAATGGAGT
GATGCAACCTGCCTGGAGTAAATGATGACACAAGGCAATTGACCCACGCATGTATCTATCTCATTTTCTT
ACACCTTCTATTACCTTCTGCTCTCTCTGATTTGGAAAAAGCTGAAAAAAAAGGTTGAAACCAGTTCCCT
GAAATTATTCCCCTACTTGACTAATAAGTATATAAAGACGGTAGGTATTGATTGTAATTCTGTAAATCTA
TTTCTTAAACTTCTTAAATTCTACTTTTATAGTTAGTCTTTTTTTTAGTTTTAAAACACCAGAACTTAGT
TTCGACGGATTCTAGAACTAGTGGATCCCCCATCACAAGTTTGTACAAAAAAGCTGAACGAGAAACGTAA
AATGATATAAATATCAATATATTAAATTAGATTTTGCATAAAAAACAGACTACATAATACTGTAAAACAC
AACATATCCAGTCACTATGGCGGCCGCATTAGGCACCCCAGGCTTTACACTTTATGCTTCCGGCTCGTAT
AATGTGTGGATTTTGAGTTAGGATCCGTCGAGATTTTCAGGAGCTAAGGAAGCTAAAATGGAGAAAAAAA
TCACTGGATATACCACCGTTGATATATCCCAATGGCATCGTAAAGAACATTTTGAGGCATTTCAGTCAGT
TGCTCAATGTACCTATAACCAGACCGTTCAGCTGGATATTACGGCCTTTTTAAAGACCGTAAAGAAAAAT
AAGCACAAGTTTTATCCGGCCTTTATTCACATTCTTGCCCGCCTGATGAATGCTCATCCGGAATTCCGTA
TGGCAATGAAAGACGGTGAGCTGGTGATATGGGATAGTGTTCACCCTTGTTACACCGTTTTCCATGAGCA
AACTGAAACGTTTTCATCGCTCTGGAGTGAATACCACGACGATTTCCGGCAGTTTCTACACATATATTCG
CAAGATGTGGCGTGTTACGGTGAAAACCTGGCCTATTTCCCTAAAGGGTTTATTGAGAATATGTTTTTCG
TCTCAGCCAATCCCTGGGTGAGTTTCACCAGTTTTGATTTAAACGTGGCCAATATGGACAACTTCTTCGC
CCCCGTTTTCACCATGGGCAAATATTATACGCAAGGCGACAAGGTGCTGATGCCGCTGGCGATTCAGGTT
CATCATGCCGTCTGTGATGGCTTCCATGTCGGCAGAATGCTTAATGAATTACAACAGTACTGCGATGAGT
GGCAGGGCGGGGCGTAAACGCCGCGTGGATCCGGCTTACTAAAAGCCAGATAACAGTATGCGTATTTGCG
CGCTGATTTTTGCGGTATAAGAATATATACTGATATGTATACCCGAAGTATGTCAAAAAGAGGTATGCTA
TGAAGCAGCGTATTACAGTGACAGTTGACAGCGACAGCTATCAGTTGCTCAAGGCATATATGATGTCAAT
ATCTCCGGTCTGGTAAGCACAACCATGCAGAATGAAGCCCGTCGTCTGCGTGCCGAACGCTGGAAAGCGG
AAAATCAGGAAGGGATGGCTGAGGTCGCCCGGTTTATTGAAATGAACGGCTCTTTTGCTGACGAGAACAG
GGGCTGGTGAAATGCAGTTTAAGGTTTACACCTATAAAAGAGAGAGCCGTTATCGTCTGTTTGTGGATGT
ACAGAGTGATATTATTGACACGCCCGGGCGACGGATGGTGATCCCCCTGGCCAGTGCACGTCTGCTGTCA
GATAAAGTCTCCCGTGAACTTTACCCGGTGGTGCATATCGGGGATGAAAGCTGGCGCATGATGACCACCG
ATATGGCCAGTGTGCCGGTCTCCGTTATCGGGGAAGAAGTGGCTGATCTCAGCCACCGCGAAAATGACAT
CAAAAACGCCATTAACCTGATGTTCTGGGGAATATAAATGTCAGGCTCCCTTATACACAGCCAGTCTGCA
GGTCGACCATAGTGACTGGATATGTTGTGTTTTACAGTATTATGTAGTCTGTTTTTTATGCAAAATCTAA
TTTAATATATTGATATTTATATCATTTTACGTTTCTCGTTCAGCTTTCTTGTACAAAGTGGTGATGGGCT
GCAGGAATTCGATATCAAGCTTAGGTGGAATGTACCCATACGATGTTCCTGACTATGCGGGCTATCCCTA
TGACGTCCCGGACTATGCAGGATCCTATCCATATGACGTTCCAGATTACGCTGCTCAGTGCTAACTCGAG
TCATGTAATTAGTTATGTCACGCTTACATTCACGCCCTCCCCCCACATCCGCTCTAACCGAAAAGGAAGG
AGTTAGACAACCTGAAGTCTAGGTCCCTATTTATTTTTTTATAGTTATGTTAGTATTAAGAACGTTATTT
ATATTTCAAATTTTTCTTTTTTTTCTGTACAGACGCGTGTACGCATGTAACATTATACTGAAAACCTTGC
TTGAGAAGGTTTTGGGACGCTCGAAGGCTTTAATTTGCGGCCGGTACCCAATTCGCCCTATAGTGAGTCG
TATTACGCGCGCTCACTGGCCGTCGTTTTACAACGTCGTGACTGGGAAAACCCTGGCGTTACCCAACTTA
ATCGCCTTGCAGCACATCCCCCTTTCGCCAGCTGGCGTAATAGCGAAGAGGCCCGCACCGATCGCCCTTC
CCAACAGTTGCGCAGCCTGAATGGCGAATGGCGCG
[124 nt withheld, positions 6616-6739]
C
[91 nt withheld, positions 6741-6831]
A
[49 nt withheld, positions 6833-6881]
CCTTTGACGTTGGAGTCCACGTTCTTT
[37 nt withheld, positions 6909-6945]
ACCCTATCTCGGTCTATTCTTTTGATTTATAAGGGATTTTGCCGATTTCGGCCTATTGGTTAAAAAATGA
GCTGATTTAACAAAAATTTAACGCGAATTTTAACAAAATATTAACGTTTACAATTTCCTGATGCGGTATT
TTCTCCTTACGCATCTGTGCGGTATTTCACACCGCATAGATCCGTCGAGTTCAAGAGAAAAAAAAAGAAA
AAGCAAAAAGAAAAAAGGAAAGCGCGCCTCGTTCAGAATGACACGTATAGAATGATGCATTACCTTGTCA
TCTTCAGTATCATACTGTTCGTATACATACTTACTGACATTCATAGGTATACATATATACACATGTATAT
ATATCGTATGCTGCAGCTTTAAATAATCGGTGTCACTACATAAGAACACCTTTGGTGGAGGGAACATCGT
TGGTACCATTGGGCGAGGTGGCTTCTCTTATGGCAACCGCAAGAGCCTTGAACGCACTCTCACTACGGTG
ATGATCATTCTTGCCTCGCAGACAATCAACGTGGAGGGTAATTCTGCTAGCCTCTGCAAAGCTTTCAAGA
AAATGCGGGATCATCTCGCAAGAGAGATCTCCTACTTTCTCCCTTTGCAAACCAAGTTCGACAACTGCGT
ACGGCCTGTTCGAAAGATCTACCACCGCTCTGGAAAGTGCCTCATCCAAAGGCGCAAATCCTGATCCAAA
CCTTTTTACTCCACGCGCCAGTAGGGCCTCTTTAAAAGCTTGACCGAGAGCAATCCCGCAGTCTTCAGTG
GTGTGATGGTCGTCTATGTGTAAGTCACCAATGCACTCAACGATTAGCGACCAGCCGGAATGCTTGGCCA
GAGCATGTATCATATGGTCCAGAAACCCTATACCTGTGTGGACGTTAATCACTTGCGATTGTGTGGCCTG
TTCTGCTACTGCTTCTGCCTCTTTTTCTGGGAAGATCGAGTGCTCTATCGCTAGGGGACCACCCTTTAAA
GAGATCGCAATCTGAATCTTGGTTTCATTTGTAATACGCTTTACTAGGGCTTTCTGCTCTGTCATCTTTG
CCTTCGTTTATCTTGCCTGCTCATTTTTTAGTATATTCTTCGAAGAAATCACATTACTTTATATAATGTA
TAATTCATTATGTGATAATGCCAATCGCTAAGAAAAAAAAAGAGTCATCCGCTAGGGGAAAAAAAAAAAT
GAAAATCATTACCGAGGCATAAAAAAATATAGAGTGTACTAGAGGAGGCCAAGAGTAATAGAAAAAGAAA
ATTGCGGGAAAGGACTGTGTTATGACTTCCCTGACTAATGCCGTGTTCAAACGATACCTGGCAGTGACTC
CTAGCGCTCACCAAGCTCTTAAAACGGGAATTTATGGTGCACTCTCAGTACAATCTGCTCTGATGCCGCA
TAGTTAAGCCAGCCCCGACACCCGCCAACACCCGCTGACGCGCCCTGACGGGCTTGTCTGCTCCCGGCAT
CCGCTTACAGACAAGCTGTGACCGTCTCCGGGAGCTGCATGTGTCAGAGGTTTTCACCGTCATCACCGAA
ACGCGCGA
Features (pLannotate 1.2.2; 30 found; start..end, strand, type, name):
     68..1410    +  rep_origin     2μ ori: yeast 2μ plasmid origin of replication
   1437..1541    +  promoter       AmpR promoter: bla
   1542..2402    +  CDS            AmpR: β-lactamase; bla; confers resistance to ampicillin, carbenicillin, and related antibiotics
   2573..3161    +  rep_origin     ori: high-copy-number ColE1/pMB1/pBR322/pUC origin of replication
   3344..3436    +  CDS            lacI (fragment): lac repressor; lacI; The lac repressor binds to the lac operator to inhibit transcription in E. coli. This inhibition can be relieved by adding lactose or isopropyl-β-D-thiogalactopyranoside (IPTG).
   3449..3470    +  protein_bind   CAP binding site: CAP binding activates transcription in the presence of cAMP. E. coli catabolite activator protein
   3485..3515    +  promoter       lac promoter: promoter for the E. coli lac operon
   3523..3539    +  protein_bind   lac operator: The lac repressor binds to the lac operator to inhibit transcription in E. coli. This inhibition can be relieved by adding lactose or isopropyl-β-D-thiogalactopyranoside (IPTG). lac repressor encoded by lacI
   3584..3602    +  promoter       T3 promoter: promoter for bacteriophage T3 RNA polymerase
   3631..4275    +  promoter       GAP promoter: S. cerevisiae TDH3; promoter for glyceraldehyde-3-phosphate dehydrogenase
   4281..4301    +  misc_feature   MCS (fragment): pBluescript multiple cloning site
   4305..4429    +  protein_bind   attR1: mutant version of attR; recombination site for the Gateway® LR reaction LR Clonase™
   4454..4484    +  promoter       lac UV5 promoter: E. coli lac promoter with an "up" mutation
   4508..4537    +  promoter       cat promoter (fragment): promoter of the E. coli cat gene encoding chloramphenicol acetyltransferase
   4538..5197    +  CDS            CmR: chloramphenicol acetyltransferase; cat; confers resistance to chloramphenicol
   5379..5537    +  CDS            ccdA (fragment): CCDA_ECO57 - Also known as H, letA. Experimental evidence at protein level: Swiss-Prot protein existence level 1. Antitoxin component of a type II toxin-antitoxin (TA) system which inhibits the post-segregational killing (PSK) of plasmid-free cells, also referred to as a plasmid addiction system. Binds to and blocks the activity of CcdB; will also remove bound CcdB protein from the CcdB-GyrA complex by forming a CcdA-CcdB complex, a process termed rejuvenation. Functions as a transcriptional corepressor for the ccdAB operon, repression also requires CcdB (By similarity). From Escherichia coli
   5542..5844    +  CDS            ccdB: CCDB_ECOLI - Also known as G, letB, letD. Experimental evidence at protein level: Swiss-Prot protein existence level 1. Toxic component of a type II toxin-antitoxin (TA) system, functioning in plasmid maintainence. Responsible for the post- segregational killing (PSK) of plasmid-free cells, also referred to as a plasmid addiction system. Half-life of over 2 hours. Cell killing by CcdB is accompanied by filamentation, defects in chromosome and plasmid segregation, defects in cell division, formation of anucleate cells, decreased DNA synthesis and plasmid loss. Interferes with the activity of DN
   5888..6012    -  protein_bind   attR2: mutant version of attR; recombination site for the Gateway® LR reaction LR Clonase™
   6016..6043    +  misc_feature   MCS (fragment): pBluescript multiple cloning site
   6053..6142    +  CDS            3xHA: three tandem HA epitope tags
   6161..6408    +  terminator     CYC1 terminator: S. cerevisiae CYC1; transcription terminator for CYC1
   6427..6445    -  promoter       T7 promoter: promoter for bacteriophage T7 RNA polymerase
   6453..6608    +  CDS            lacZα (fragment): LacZα fragment of β-galactosidase; lacZ fragment
   6616..7071    +  rep_origin     f1 ori (sequence partly withheld): f1 bacteriophage origin of replication; arrow indicates direction of (+) strand synthesis
   7072..7123    -  misc_feature   bom (fragment): basis of mobility region from pBR322
   7331..7990    -  CDS            HIS3: imidazoleglycerol-phosphate dehydratase, required for histidine biosynthesis; S. cerevisiae HIS3; yeast auxotrophic marker
   7991..8177    -  promoter       HIS3 promoter: S. cerevisiae HIS3
   8227..8307    +  CDS            MRM1 (fragment): MRM1_YEAST - Also known as PET56 From Saccharomyces cerevisiae (strain ATCC 204508 / S288c) (Baker's yeast).
   8308..8357    -  misc_feature   bom (fragment): basis of mobility region from pBR322
   8459..1       -  CDS            rop (fragment) (across the origin): Rop protein, which maintains plasmids at low copy number; rop
