[The description below was written by a language model from this plasmid's Addgene catalogue record and pLannotate feature annotations shown in this document.]
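Description:
pAG423GPD-ccdB-HA is an empty Gateway destination vector for protein expression in Saccharomyces cerevisiae, built on the pRS423 backbone. It is an episomal shuttle plasmid. The yeast 2μ origin supports multicopy maintenance in yeast, where the HIS3 gene with its own promoter allows auxotrophic selection in his3 strains. A ColE1/pUC-type origin and the AmpR β-lactamase gene handle propagation and selection in E. coli. An f1 origin and remnants of the pBluescript-derived lac/lacZα region, with flanking T3 and T7 promoters, are also carried over from the backbone.

The expression unit consists of the strong constitutive GPD (TDH3/GAP) promoter, a Gateway cassette, a 3xHA epitope tag and the CYC1 transcription terminator. The cassette is bounded by attR1 and attR2 and contains a chloramphenicol resistance gene (CmR) together with the ccdB toxin gene. Because CcdB poisons DNA gyrase, the unrecombined vector must be kept in ccdB-tolerant bacterial strains, and it is selected with both chloramphenicol and ampicillin. In an LR recombination reaction with an attL-flanked entry clone, the CmR-ccdB segment is replaced by the gene of interest. ccdB then counterselects against non-recombinant plasmids in standard E. coli strains.

An open reading frame inserted without a stop codon and in the correct frame is expressed in yeast from the GPD promoter as a fusion with a C-terminal triple HA tag, which can be used for immunodetection or immunoprecipitation. The plasmid belongs to a suite of yeast Gateway vectors designed for high-throughput genetic analysis. The depositor notes that the full sequence is provided as a reference only and may not exactly match the physical plasmid.
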