Addgene plasmid #14246: pAG423GPD-ccdB-HA
Purpose: (Empty Backbone)
Depositing lab: Susan Lindquist. Depositing organization: Whitehead Institute for Biomedical Research. Publication: A suite of Gateway cloning vectors for high-throughput genetic analysis in Saccharomyces cerevisiae. Alberti S, Gitler AD, Lindquist S. Yeast. 2007 Oct . 24(10):913-9. 10.1002/yea.1502 PubMed 17583893.
Backbone
  Vector backbone: pRS423
  Vector type: Yeast Expression ; Gateway Destination
  Selectable markers: HIS3
Growth in bacteria
  Bacterial resistance: Chloramphenicol and Ampicillin, 25 & 100 μg/mL
  Growth temperature: 37°C
  Growth strain: ccdB Survival
  Growth instructions: DB3.1, ccdB Survival
  Copy number: Unknown
Gene/Insert
  Gene/Insert name: None
  Tag / fusion protein: 3HA (C terminal on backbone)
  Cloning method: Gateway Cloning
  Sequencing primers: 5′ GPDPro_F
Terms and licenses: Academic/Nonprofit Terms; Industry Terms: Not Available to Industry
Depositor comments: Type of plasmid: 2-micron. This plasmid contains the Gateway technology from Invitrogen; Invitrogen requires purchasing of Gateway Clonase for carrying out the Gateway recombinational cloning reaction http://www.invitrogen.com Please note that the full plasmid sequence is provided as a reference only, and may not match the exact sequence of the plasmid.
How to cite: pAG423GPD-ccdB-HA was a gift from Susan Lindquist (Addgene plasmid # 14246 ; http://n2t.net/addgene:14246 ; RRID:Addgene_14246)
