>Addgene plasmid #14246 | pAG423GPD-ccdB-HA | addgene partial sequence | sequence record 20695 | 14246 with pRS_marker
TTTTAGAGCTTGGTGAGCGCTAGGAGTCACTGCCAGGTATCGTTTGAACACGGCATTAGTCAGGGAAGTC
ATAACACAGTCCTTTCCCGCAATTTTCTTTTTCTATTACTCTTGGCCTCCTCTAGTACACTCTATATTTT
TTTATGCCTCGGTAATGATTTTCATTTTTTTTTTTCCACCTAGCGGATGACTCTTTTTTTTTCTTAGCGA
TTGGCATTATCACATAATGAATTATACATTATATAAAGTAATGTGATTTCTTCGAAGAATATACTAAAAA
ATGAGCAGGCAAGATAAACGAAGGCAAAGATGACAGAGCAGAAAGCCCTAGTAAAGCGTATTACAAATGA
AACCAAGATTCAGATTGCGATCTCTTTAAAGGGTGGTCCCCTAGCGATAGAGCACTCGATCTTCCCAGAA
AAAGAGGCAGAAGCAGTAGCAGAACAGGCCACACAATCGCAAGTGATTAACGTCCACACAGGTATAGGGT
TTCTGGACCATATGATACATGCTCTGGCCAAGCATTCCGGCTGGTCGCTAATCGTTGAGTGCATTGGTGA
CTTACACATAGACGACCATCACACCACTGAAGACTGCGGGATTGCTCTCGGTCAAGCTTTTAAAGAGGCC
CTAGGGGCCGTGCGTGGAGTAAAAAGGTTTGGATCAG
