>Addgene plasmid #14246 | pAG423GPD-ccdB-HA | addgene partial sequence | sequence record 20696 | 14246 with GW5
TAAAGTGTAAAGCCTGGGGGTGCCTAATGCGGCCGCCATAGTGACTGGATATGTTGTGTTTTACAGTATT
ATGTAGTCTGTTTTTTATGCAAAATCTAATTTAATATATTGATATTTATATCATTTTACGTTTCTCGTTC
AGCTTTTTTGTACAAACTTGTGATGGGGGATCCACTAGTTCTAGAATCCGTCGAAACTAAGTTCTGGTGT
TTTAAAACTAAAAAAAAGACTAACTATAAAAGTAGAATTTAAGAAGTTTAAGAAATAGATTTACAGAATT
ACAATCAATACCTACCGTCTTTATATACTTATTAGTCAAGTAGGGGAATAATTTCAGGGAACTGGTTTCA
ACCTTTTTTTTCAGCTTTTTCCAAATCAGAGAGAGCAGAAGGTAATAGAAGGTGTAAGAAAATGAGATAG
ATACATGCGTGGGTCAATTGCCTTGTGTCATCATTTACTCCAGGCAGGTTGCATCACTCCATTGAGGTTG
TGCCCGTTTTTTGCCTGTTTGTGCCCCTGTTCTCTGTAGTTGCGCTAAGAGAATGGACCTATGAACTGAT
GGTTGGTGAAGAAAACAATATTTTGGTGCTGGGATTCTTTTTTTTTCTGGATGCCAGCTTAAAAAGCGGG
CTCCATTATATTTAGTGGATGCCAG
