>Addgene plasmid #14246 | pAG423GPD-ccdB-HA | addgene partial sequence | sequence record 20697 | 14246 with GW3
CGGGGAAGAGTGGCTGATCTCAGCCACCGCGAAAATGACATCAAAAACGCCATTAACCTGATGTTCTGGG
GAATATAAATGTCAGGCTCCCTTATACACAGCCAGTCTGCAGGTCGACCATAGTGACTGGATATGTTGTG
TTTTACAGTATTATGTAGTCTGTTTTTTATGCAAAATCTAATTTAATATATTGATATTTATATCATTTTA
CGTTTCTCGTTCAGCTTTCTTGTACAAAGTGGTGATGGGCTGCAGGAATTCGATATCAAGCTTAGGTGGA
ATGTACCCATACGATGTTCCTGACTATGCGGGCTATCCCTATGACGTCCCGGACTATGCAGGATCCTATC
CATATGACGTTCCAGATTACGCTGCTCAGTGCTAACTCGAGTCATGTAATTAGTTATGTCACGCTTACAT
TCACGCCCTCCCCCCACATCCGCTCTAACCGAAAAGGAAGGAGTTAGACAACCTGAAGTCTAGGTCCCTA
TTTATTTTTTTATAGTTATGTTAGTATTAAGAACGTTATTTATATTTCAAATTTTTCTTTTTTTTCTGTA
CAGA
